Addgene plasmid #11710: V143 pLP-HA SD - Acceptor
Purpose: (Empty Backbone)
Depositing lab: Tony Pawson. Depositing organization: Sinai Health System. Publication: Modification of the Creator recombination system for proteomics applications--improved expression by addition of splice sites. Colwill K, Wells CD, Elder K, Goudreault M, Hersi K, Kulkarni S, Hardy WR, Pawson T, Morin GB. BMC Biotechnol. 2006 Mar 6;6:13. doi: 10.1186/1472-6750-6-13. PubMed 16519801.
Backbone
  Vector backbone: NA
  Backbone size (bp): 4519
  Modifications to backbone: Splice for 5' tags
  Vector type: Mammalian Expression, Cre/Lox ; Acceptor vector
Growth in bacteria
  Bacterial resistance: Kanamycin, 50 μg/mL
  Growth temperature: 37°C
  Growth strain: DH5alpha
  Copy number: High Copy
Gene/Insert
  Gene/Insert name: None
  Tag / fusion protein: HA (N terminal on backbone)
  Cloning method: Restriction Enzyme
  Sequencing primers: 5′ CMV-F
Terms and licenses: Academic/Nonprofit Terms; Industry Terms
Depositor comments: Acceptor vector for the Creator Splice system.
How to cite: V143 pLP-HA SD - Acceptor was a gift from Tony Pawson (Addgene plasmid # 11710 ; http://n2t.net/addgene:11710 ; RRID:Addgene_11710)
