[The description below was written by a language model from this plasmid's Addgene catalogue record and pLannotate feature annotations shown in this document.]
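Description:
V143 pLP-HA SD - Acceptor is an empty 4,519 bp mammalian expression backbone that serves as an acceptor vector in the Creator Splice system, a modified form of the Cre/loxP-based Creator cloning platform. In this scheme a gene of interest carried in a separate donor plasmid is moved into the acceptor by Cre-mediated recombination at a single loxP site, rather than by conventional subcloning. The parent backbone is not named in the record. The plasmid is maintained at high copy in E. coli through a ColE1/pUC-type origin and selected with kanamycin. The NeoR/KanR gene is preceded by both a bacterial bla promoter and the SV40 enhancer/early promoter and followed by an HSV TK polyadenylation signal, so the same marker can also give G418 resistance in mammalian cells. An f1 origin is also present.

The expression unit consists of the CMV immediate early enhancer and promoter, followed by sequence annotated as a fragment of a chimeric adenovirus/immunoglobulin intron and an adenovirus 2-derived segment, then the loxP site and an SV40 poly(A) signal. The catalogue lists an N-terminal HA tag on the backbone and a "splice for 5' tags" modification. The HA tag is not itself annotated in the feature table, but the "SD" in the name suggests a splice donor upstream of loxP, presumably so that the loxP sequence is spliced out of the transcript after recombination and the tag joins directly to the incoming open reading frame. A bla promoter fragment lies immediately beside loxP in reverse orientation; the record does not state its role. The associated work describes the added splice sites as improving expression for proteomics applications, consistent with producing HA-tagged proteins in mammalian cells.
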