Features (pLannotate 1.2.2; 16 found; start..end, strand, type, name):
     61..364     +  enhancer       CMV enhancer: human cytomegalovirus immediate early enhancer
    365..568     +  promoter       CMV promoter: human cytomegalovirus (CMV) immediate early promoter
    649..796     +  intron         chimeric intron (fragment): chimera between introns from adenovirus and immunoglobulin heavy chain genes
    839..1009    +  CDS            Y116_ADE02 (fragment): Protein predicted: Swiss-Prot protein existence level 4. From Human adenovirus C serotype 2 (HAdV-2) (Human adenovirus 2).
   1017..1050    +  protein_bind   loxP: Cre-mediated recombination occurs in the 8-bp core sequence (GCATACAT). Cre recombinase
   1056..1147    -  promoter       AmpR promoter (fragment): bla
   1200..1284    +  CDS            large T antigen (fragment): large T antigen from SV40 (simian virus 40)
   1307..1428    +  polyA_signal   SV40 poly(A) signal: SV40 polyadenylation signal
   1462..1890    -  rep_origin     f1 ori (sequence partly withheld): f1 bacteriophage origin of replication; arrow indicates direction of (+) strand synthesis
   1917..2021    +  promoter       AmpR promoter: bla
   2023..2380    +  promoter       SV40 promoter: SV40 enhancer and early promoter
   2415..3209    +  CDS            NeoR/KanR: aminoglycoside phosphotransferase from Tn5; aph(3')-II (or nptII); confers resistance to neomycin, kanamycin, and G418 (Geneticin®)
   3230..3382    +  CDS            ble (fragment): BLE_KLEPN - Experimental evidence at protein level: Swiss-Prot protein existence level 1. Binding protein with a strong affinity to the bleomycin family of antibiotics. Binds to CL990; an antimitotic-antibiotic compound. From Klebsiella pneumoniae.
   3441..3488    +  polyA_signal   HSV TK poly(A) signal: herpes simplex virus thymidine kinase polyadenylation signal (Cole and Stacy, 1985)
   3579..3595    -  polyA_signal   bGH poly(A) signal (fragment): bovine growth hormone polyadenylation signal
   3817..4405    +  rep_origin     ori: high-copy-number ColE1/pMB1/pBR322/pUC origin of replication
>Addgene plasmid #11710 | V143 pLP-HA SD - Acceptor | depositor full sequence | sequence record 7042 | Author sequence
TAGTTATTAATAGTAATCAATTACGGGGTCATTAGTTCATAGCCCATATATGGAGTTCCGCGTTACATAA
CTTACGGTAAATGGCCCGCCTGGCTGACCGCCCAACGACCCCCGCCCATTGACGTCAATAATGACGTATG
TTCCCATAGTAACGCCAATAGGGACTTTCCATTGACGTCAATGGGTGGAGTATTTACGGTAAACTGCCCA
CTTGGCAGTACATCAAGTGTATCATATGCCAAGTACGCCCCCTATTGACGTCAATGACGGTAAATGGCCC
GCCTGGCATTATGCCCAGTACATGACCTTATGGGACTTTCCTACTTGGCAGTACATCTACGTATTAGTCA
TCGCTATTACCATGGTGATGCGGTTTTGGCAGTACATCAATGGGCGTGGATAGCGGTTTGACTCACGGGG
ATTTCCAAGTCTCCACCCCATTGACGTCAATGGGAGTTTGTTTTGGCACCAAAATCAACGGGACTTTCCA
AAATGTCGTAACAACTCCGCCCCATTGACGCAAATGGGCGGTAGGCGTGTACGGTGGGAGGTCTATATAA
GCAGAGCTGGTTTAGTGAACCGTCAGATCCGCTAGCCACCATGTACCCATACGACGTGCCAGACTACGCC
CAGGTAAGTAGATCTTGACCTCTCAAAAGCGGGCATGACTTCTGCGCTAAGATTGTCAGTTTCCAAAAAC
GAGGAGGATTTGATATTCACCTGGCCCGCGGTGATGCCTTTGAGGGTGGCCGCATCCATCTGGTCAGAAA
AGACAATCTTTTTGTTGTCAAGCTTGGTGGCAAACGACCCGTAGAGGGCGTTGGACAGCAACTTGGCGAT
GGAGCGCAGGGTTTGGTTTTTGTCGCGATCGGCGCGCTCCTTGGCCGCGATGTTTAGCTGCACGTATTCG
CGCGCAACGCACCGCCATTCGGGAAAGACGGTGGTGCGCTCGTCGGGCACCAGGTGCACGCGCCAACCGC
GGTTGTGCAGGGTGACAAGGTCAACGCTAAGCTTCGATAACTTCGTATAGCATACATTATACGAAGTTAT
AGATCCAATATTATTGAAGCATTTATCAGGGTTATTGTCTCATGAGCGGATACATATTTGAATGTATTTA
GAAAAATAAACAAATAGGGGTTCCGCGCACATTTCCCCGAAAAGTGCCACCTGACGTGGATCCACCGGAT
CTAGATAACTGATCATAATCAGCCATACCACATTTGTAGAGGTTTTACTTGCTTTAAAAAACCTCCCACA
CCTCCCCCTGAACCTGAAACATAAAATGAATGCAATTGTTGTTGTTAACTTGTTTATTGCAGCTTATAAT
GGTTACAAATAAAGCAATAGCATCACAAATTTCACAAATAAAGCATTTTTTTCACTGCATTCTAGTTGTG
GTTTGTCCAAACTCATCAATGTATCTTAAGGCGTAAATTGTAAGCGTTAATATTTTGTTAAAATTCGCGT
TAAATTTTTGTTAAATCAGCTCATTTTTTAACCAATAGGCCGAAATCGGCAAAATCCCTTATAAATCAAA
AGAATAGACCGAGATAGGGT
[37 nt withheld, positions 1561-1597]
AAAGAACGTGGACTCCAACGTCAAAGG
[49 nt withheld, positions 1625-1673]
T
[91 nt withheld, positions 1675-1765]
G
[124 nt withheld, positions 1767-1890]
CAGGTGGCACTTTTCGGGGAAATGTGCGCGGAACCCCTATTTGTTTATTTTTCTAAATACATTCAAATAT
GTATCCGCTCATGAGACAATAACCCTGATAAATGCTTCAATAATATTGAAAAAGGAAGAGTCCTGAGGCG
GAAAGAACCAGCTGTGGAATGTGTGTCAGTTAGGGTGTGGAAAGTCCCCAGGCTCCCCAGCAGGCAGAAG
TATGCAAAGCATGCATCTCAATTAGTCAGCAACCAGGTGTGGAAAGTCCCCAGGCTCCCCAGCAGGCAGA
AGTATGCAAAGCATGCATCTCAATTAGTCAGCAACCATAGTCCCGCCCCTAACTCCGCCCATCCCGCCCC
TAACTCCGCCCAGTTCCGCCCATTCTCCGCCCCATGGCTGACTAATTTTTTTTATTTATGCAGAGGCCGA
GGCCGCCTCGGCCTCTGAGCTATTCCAGAAGTAGTGAGGAGGCTTTTTTGGAGGCCTAGGCTTTTGCAAA
GATCGATCAAGAGACAGGATGAGGATCGTTTCGCATGATTGAACAAGATGGATTGCACGCAGGTTCTCCG
GCCGCTTGGGTGGAGAGGCTATTCGGCTATGACTGGGCACAACAGACAATCGGCTGCTCTGATGCCGCCG
TGTTCCGGCTGTCAGCGCAGGGGCGCCCGGTTCTTTTTGTCAAGACCGACCTGTCCGGTGCCCTGAATGA
ACTGCAAGACGAGGCAGCGCGGCTATCGTGGCTGGCCACGACGGGCGTTCCTTGCGCAGCTGTGCTCGAC
GTTGTCACTGAAGCGGGAAGGGACTGGCTGCTATTGGGCGAAGTGCCGGGGCAGGATCTCCTGTCATCTC
ACCTTGCTCCTGCCGAGAAAGTATCCATCATGGCTGATGCAATGCGGCGGCTGCATACGCTTGATCCGGC
TACCTGCCCATTCGACCACCAAGCGAAACATCGCATCGAGCGAGCACGTACTCGGATGGAAGCCGGTCTT
GTCGATCAGGATGATCTGGACGAAGAGCATCAGGGGCTCGCGCCAGCCGAACTGTTCGCCAGGCTCAAGG
CGAGCATGCCCGACGGCGAGGATCTCGTCGTGACCCATGGCGATGCCTGCTTGCCGAATATCATGGTGGA
AAATGGCCGCTTTTCTGGATTCATCGACTGTGGCCGGCTGGGTGTGGCGGACCGCTATCAGGACATAGCG
TTGGCTACCCGTGATATTGCTGAAGAGCTTGGCGGCGAATGGGCTGACCGCTTCCTCGTGCTTTACGGTA
TCGCCGCTCCCGATTCGCAGCGCATCGCCTTCTATCGCCTTCTTGACGAGTTCTTCTGAGCGGGACTCTG
GGGTTCGAAATGACCGACCAAGCGACGCCCAACCTGCCATCACGAGATTTCGATTCCACCGCCGCCTTCT
ATGAAAGGTTGGGCTTCGGAATCGTTTTCCGGGACGCCGGCTGGATGATCCTCCAGCGCGGGGATCTCAT
GCTGGAGTTCTTCGCCCACCCTAGGGGGAGGCTAACTGAAACACGGAAGGAGACAATACCGGAAGGAACC
CGCGCTATGACGGCAATAAAAAGACAGAATAAAACGCACGGTGTTGGGTCGTTTGTTCATAAACGCGGGG
TTCGGTCCCAGGGCTGGCACTCTGTCGATACCCCACCGAGACCCCATTGGGGCCAATACGCCCGCGTTTC
TTCCTTTTCCCCACCCCACCCCCCAAGTTCGGGTGAAGGCCCAGGGCTCGCAGCCAACGTCGGGGCGGCA
GGCCCTGCCATAGCCTCAGGTTACTCATATATACTTTAGATTGATTTAAAACTTCATTTTTAATTTAAAA
GGATCTAGGTGAAGATCCTTTTTGATAATCTCATGACCAAAATCCCTTAACGTGAGTTTTCGTTCCACTG
AGCGTCAGACCCCGTAGAAAAGATCAAAGGATCTTCTTGAGATCCTTTTTTTCTGCGCGTAATCTGCTGC
TTGCAAACAAAAAAACCACCGCTACCAGCGGTGGTTTGTTTGCCGGATCAAGAGCTACCAACTCTTTTTC
CGAAGGTAACTGGCTTCAGCAGAGCGCAGATACCAAATACTGTCCTTCTAGTGTAGCCGTAGTTAGGCCA
CCACTTCAAGAACTCTGTAGCACCGCCTACATACCTCGCTCTGCTAATCCTGTTACCAGTGGCTGCTGCC
AGTGGCGATAAGTCGTGTCTTACCGGGTTGGACTCAAGACGATAGTTACCGGATAAGGCGCAGCGGTCGG
GCTGAACGGGGGGTTCGTGCACACAGCCCAGCTTGGAGCGAACGACCTACACCGAACTGAGATACCTACA
GCGTGAGCTATGAGAAAGCGCCACGCTTCCCGAAGGGAGAAAGGCGGACAGGTATCCGGTAAGCGGCAGG
GTCGGAACAGGAGAGCGCACGAGGGAGCTTCCAGGGGGAAACGCCTGGTATCTTTATAGTCCTGTCGGGT
TTCGCCACCTCTGACTTGAGCGTCGATTTTTGTGATGCTCGTCAGGGGGGCGGAGCCTATGGAAAAACGC
CAGCAACGCGGCCTTTTTACGGTTCCTGGCCTTTTGCTGGCCTTTTGCTCACATGTTCTTTCCTGCGTTA
TCCCCTGATTCTGTGGATAACCGTATTACCGCCATGCAT
