>Addgene plasmid #11710 | V143 pLP-HA SD - Acceptor | addgene partial sequence | sequence record 18391 | CMV-F 5'-CGCAAATGGGCGGTAGGCGTG-3'
GCAGAGCTGGGTTTAGTGACCGTCAGATCCGCTAGCCACCATGTACCCATACGACGTGCCAGACTACGCC
CAGGTAAGTAGATCTTGACCTCTCAAAAGCGGGCATGACTTCTGCGCTAAGATTGTCAGTTTCCAAAAAC
GAGGAGGATTTGATATTCACCTGGCCCGCGGTGATGCCTTTGAGGGTGGCCGCATCCATCTGGTCAGAAA
AGACAATCTTTTTGTTGTCAAGCTTGGTGGCAAACGACCCGTAGAGGGCGTTGGACAGCAACTTGGCGAT
GGAGCGCAGGGTTTGGTTTTTGTCGCGATCGGCGCGCTCCTTGGCCGCGATGTTTAGCTGCACGTATTCG
CGCGCAACGCACCGCCATTCGGGAAAGACGGTGGTGCGCTCGTCGGGCACCAGGTGCACGCGCCAACCGC
GGTTGTGCAGGGTGACAAGGTCAACGCTAAGCTTCGATAACTTCGTATAGCATACATTATACGAAGTTAT
AGATCCAATATTATTGAAGCATTTATCAGGGTTATTGTCTCATGAGCGGATACATATTTGAATGTATTTA
GAAAAATAAACAAATAGGGGTTCCGCGCACATTTCCCCGAAAAGTGCCACCTGACGTGGATCCACCGGAT
CTAG
